>Addgene plasmid #31307 | LCMV:ECFP(FRT)EYFP | depositor full sequence | sequence record 14350 | Author sequence
CGCCATTCTGCCTGGGGACGTCGGAGCAAGCTTGAAGTTCCTATTCTCTAGAAAGTATAGGAACTTCGGA
TCCATCGCCACCATGGTGAGCAAGGGCGAGGAGCTGTTCACCGGGGTGGTGCCCATCCTGGTCGAGCTGG
ACGGCGACGTAAACGGCCACAAGTTCAGCGTGTCCGGCGAGGGCGAGGGCGATGCCACCTACGGCAAGCT
GACCCTGAAGTTCATCTGCACCACCGGCAAGCTGCCCGTGCCCTGGCCCACCCTCGTGACCACCCTGACC
TGGGGCGTGCAGTGCTTCAGCCGCTACCCCGACCACATGAAGCAGCACGACTTCTTCAAGTCCGCCATGC
CCGAAGGCTACGTCCAGGAGCGCACCATCTTCTTCAAGGACGACGGCAACTACAAGACCCGCGCCGAGGT
GAAGTTCGAGGGCGACACCCTGGTGAACCGCATCGAGCTGAAGGGCATCGACTTCAAGGAGGACGGCAAC
ATCCTGGGGCACAAGCTGGAGTACAACTACATCAGCCACAACGTCTATATCACCGCCGACAAGCAGAAGA
ACGGCATCAAGGCCAACTTCAAGATCCGCCACAACATCGAGGACGGCAGCGTGCAGCTCGCCGACCACTA
CCAGCAGAACACCCCCATCGGCGACGGCCCCGTGCTGCTGCCCGACAACCACTACCTGAGCACCCAGTCC
GCCCTGAGCAAAGACCCCAACGAGAAGCGCGATCACATGGTCCTGCTGGAGTTCGTGACCGCCGCCGGGA
TCACTCTCGGCATGGACGAGCTGTACAAGTAATCTAGAGGATCATAATCAGCCATACCACATTTGTAGAG
GTTTTACTTGCTTTAAAAAACCTCCCACACCTCCCCCTGAACCTGAAACATAAAATGAATGCAATTGTTG
TTGTTAACTTGTTTATTGCAGCTTATAATGGTTACAAATAAAGCAATAGCATCACAAATTTCACAAATAA
AGCATTTTTTTCACTGCATTCTAGTTGTGGTTTGTCCAAACTCATCAATGTATCTTATCATGTCTGGATC
CGAAGTTCCTATTCTCTAGAAAGTATAGGAACTTCCCGGGCCTAGGAGATCCATCGCCACCATGGTGAGC
AAGGGCGAGGAGCTGTTCACCGGGGTGGTGCCCATCCTGGTCGAGCTGGACGGCGACGTAAACGGCCACA
AGTTCAGCGTGTCCGGCGAGGGCGAGGGCGATGCCACCTACGGCAAGCTGACCCTGAAGTTCATCTGCAC
CACCGGCAAGCTGCCCGTGCCCTGGCCCACCCTCGTGACCACCTTCGGCTACGGCCTGCAGTGCTTCGCC
CGCTACCCCGACCACATGAAGCAGCACGACTTCTTCAAGTCCGCCATGCCCGAAGGCTACGTCCAGGAGC
GCACCATCTTCTTCAAGGACGACGGCAACTACAAGACCCGCGCCGAGGTGAAGTTCGAGGGCGACACCCT
GGTGAACCGCATCGAGCTGAAGGGCATCGACTTCAAGGAGGACGGCAACATCCTGGGGCACAAGCTGGAG
TACAACTACAACAGCCACAACGTCTATATCATGGCCGACAAGCAGAAGAACGGCATCAAGGTGAACTTCA
AGATCCGCCACAACATCGAGGACGGCAGCGTGCAGCTCGCCGACCACTACCAGCAGAACACCCCCATCGG
CGACGGCCCCGTGCTGCTGCCCGACAACCACTACCTGAGCTACCAGTCCGCCCTGAGCAAAGACCCCAAC
GAGAAGCGCGATCACATGGTCCTGCTGGAGTTCGTGACCGCCGCCGGGATCACTCTCGGCATGGACGAGC
TGTACAAGTAATCTAGTCAGGGGGGATCTGCATGGATCTTTGTGAAGGAACCTTACTTCTGTGGTGTGAC
ATAATTGGACAAACTACCTACAGAGATTTAAAGCTCTAAGGTAAATATAAAATTTTTAAGTGTATAATGT
GTTAAACTACTGATTCTAATTGTTTGTGTATTTTAGATTCCAACCTATGGAACTGATGAATGGGAGCAGT
GGTGGAATGCCAGATCCAGACATGATAAGATACATTGATGAGTTTGGACAAACCACAACTAGAATGCAGT
GAAAAAAATGCTTTATTTGTGAAATTTGTGATGCTATTGCTTTATTTGTAACCATTATAAGCTGCAATAA
ACAAGTTAACAACAACAATTGCATTCATTTTATGTTTCAGGTTCAGGGGGAGGTGTGGGAGGTTTTTTAA
AGCAAGTAAAACCTCTACAAATGTGGTATGGCTGATTATGATCTGCGGCCGCGGCGCCAATGCATTGGGC
CCGGTACCCAGCTTTTGTTCCCTTTAGTGAGGGTTAATTGCGCGCTTGGCGTAATCATGGTCATAGCTGT
TTCCTGTGTGAAATTGTTATCCGCTCACAATTCCACACAACATACGAGCCGGAAGCATAAAGTGTAAAGC
CTGGGGTGCCTAATGAGTGAGCTAACTCACATTAATTGCGTTGCGCTCACTGCCCGCTTTCCAGTCGGGA
AACCTGTCGTGCCAGCTGCATTAATGAATCGGCCAACGCGCGGGGAGAGGCGGTTTGCGTATTGGGCGCT
CTTCCGCTTCCTCGCTCACTGACTCGCTGCGCTCGGTCGTTCGGCTGCGGCGAGCGGTATCAGCTCACTC
AAAGGCGGTAATACGGTTATCCACAGAATCAGGGGATAACGCAGGAAAGAACATGTGAGCAAAAGGCCAG
CAAAAGGCCAGGAACCGTAAAAAGGCCGCGTTGCTGGCGTTTTTCCATAGGCTCCGCCCCCCTGACGAGC
ATCACAAAAATCGACGCTCAAGTCAGAGGTGGCGAAACCCGACAGGACTATAAAGATACCAGGCGTTTCC
CCCTGGAAGCTCCCTCGTGCGCTCTCCTGTTCCGACCCTGCCGCTTACCGGATACCTGTCCGCCTTTCTC
CCTTCGGGAAGCGTGGCGCTTTCTCATAGCTCACGCTGTAGGTATCTCAGTTCGGTGTAGGTCGTTCGCT
CCAAGCTGGGCTGTGTGCACGAACCCCCCGTTCAGCCCGACCGCTGCGCCTTATCCGGTAACTATCGTCT
TGAGTCCAACCCGGTAAGACACGACTTATCGCCACTGGCAGCAGCCACTGGTAACAGGATTAGCAGAGCG
AGGTATGTAGGCGGTGCTACAGAGTTCTTGAAGTGGTGGCCTAACTACGGCTACACTAGAAGGACAGTAT
TTGGTATCTGCGCTCTGCTGAAGCCAGTTACCTTCGGAAAAAGAGTTGGTAGCTCTTGATCCGGCAAACA
AACCACCGCTGGTAGCGGTGGTTTTTTTGTTTGCAAGCAGCAGATTACGCGCAGAAAAAAAGGATCTCAA
GAAGATCCTTTGATCTTTTCTACGGGGTCTGACGCTCAGTGGAACGAAAACTCACGTTAAGGGATTTTGG
TCATGAGATTATCAAAAAGGATCTTCACCTAGATCCTTTTAAATTAAAAATGAAGTTTTAAATCAATCTA
AAGTATATATGAGTAAACTTGGTCTGACAGTTACCAATGCTTAATCAGTGAGGCACCTATCTCAGCGATC
TGTCTATTTCGTTCATCCATAGTTGCCTGACTCCCCGTCGTGTAGATAACTACGATACGGGAGGGCTTAC
CATCTGGCCCCAGTGCTGCAATGATACCGCGAGACCCACGCTCACCGGCTCCAGATTTATCAGCAATAAA
CCAGCCAGCCGGAAGGGCCGAGCGCAGAAGTGGTCCTGCAACTTTATCCGCCTCCATCCAGTCTATTAAT
TGTTGCCGGGAAGCTAGAGTAAGTAGTTCGCCAGTTAATAGTTTGCGCAACGTTGTTGCCATTGCTACAG
GCATCGTGGTGTCACGCTCGTCGTTTGGTATGGCTTCATTCAGCTCCGGTTCCCAACGATCAAGGCGAGT
TACATGATCCCCCATGTTGTGCAAAAAAGCGGTTAGCTCCTTCGGTCCTCCGATCGTTGTCAGAAGTAAG
TTGGCCGCAGTGTTATCACTCATGGTTATGGCAGCACTGCATAATTCTCTTACTGTCATGCCATCCGTAA
GATGCTTTTCTGTGACTGGTGAGTACTCAACCAAGTCATTCTGAGAATAGTGTATGCGGCGACCGAGTTG
CTCTTGCCCGGCGTCAATACGGGATAATACCGCGCCACATAGCAGAACTTTAAAAGTGCTCATCATTGGA
AAACGTTCTTCGGGGCGAAAACTCTCAAGGATCTTACCGCTGTTGAGATCCAGTTCGATGTAACCCACTC
GTGCACCCAACTGATCTTCAGCATCTTTTACTTTCACCAGCGTTTCTGGGTGAGCAAAAACAGGAAGGCA
AAATGCCGCAAAAAAGGGAATAAGGGCGACACGGAAATGTTGAATACTCATACTCTTCCTTTTTCAATAT
TATTGAAGCATTTATCAGGGTTATTGTCTCATGAGCGGATACATATTTGAATGTATTTAGAAAAATAAAC
AAATAGGGGTTCCGCGCACATTTCCCCGAAAAGTGCCACCTAAATTGTAAGCGTTAATATTTTGTTAAAA
TTCGCGTTAAATTTTTGTTAAATCAGCTCATTTTTTAACCAATAGGCCGAAATCGGCAAAATCCCTTATA
AATCAAAAGAATAGACCGAGATAGGGT
[37 nt withheld, positions 4648-4684]
AAAGAACGTGGACTCCAACGTCAAAGG
[49 nt withheld, positions 4712-4760]
T
[91 nt withheld, positions 4762-4852]
G
[124 nt withheld, positions 4854-4977]
CCCATTCGCCATTCAGGCTGCGCAACTGTTGGGAAGGGCGATCGGTGCGGGCCTCTTCGCTATTACGCCA
GTCGAGGCGGCCGCGTCGACCATAGCCAATTCAATATGGCGTATATGGACTCATGCCAATTCAATATGGT
GGATCTGGACCTGTGCCAATTCAATATGGCGTATATGGACTCGTGCCAATTCAATATGGTGGATCTGGAC
CCCAGCCAATTCAATATGGCGGACTTGGCACCATGCCAATTCAATATGGCGGACTTGGCACTGTGCCAAC
TGGGGAGGGGTCTACTTGGCACGGTGCCAAGTTTGAGGAGGGGTCTTGGCCCTGTGCCAAGTCCGCCATA
TTGAATTGGCATGGTGCCAATAATGGCGGCCATATTGGCTATATGCCAGGATCAATATATAGGCAATATC
CAATATGGCCCTATGCCAATATGGCTATTGGCCAGGTTCAATACTATGTATTGGCCCTATGCCATATAGT
ATTCCATATATGGGTTTTCCTATTGACGTAGATAGCCCCTCCCAATGGGCGGTCCCATATACCATATATG
GGGCTTCCTAATACCGCCCATAGCCACTCCCCCATTGACGTCAATGGTCTCTATATATGGTCTTTCCTAT
TGACGTCATATGGGCGGTCCTATTGACGTATATGGCGCCTCCCCCATTGACGTCAATTACGGTAAATGGC
CCGCCTGGCTCAATGCCCATTGACGTCAATAGGACCACCCACCATTGACGTCAATGGGATGGCTCATTGC
CCATTCATATCCGTTCTCACGCCCCCTATTGACGTCAATGACGGTAAATGGCCCACTTGGCAGTACATCA
ATATCTATTAATAGTAACTTGGCAAGTACATTACTATTGGAAGTACGCCAGGGTACATTGGCAGTACTCC
CATTGACGTCAATGGCGGTAAATGGCCCGCGATGGCTGCCAAGTACATCCCCATTGACGTCAATGGGGAG
GGGCAATGACGCAAATGGGCGTTCCATTGACGTAAATGGGCGGTAGGCGTGCCTAATGGGAGGTCTATAT
AAGCAATGCTCGTTTAGGGAAC
Features (pLannotate 1.2.2; 21 found; start..end, strand, type, name):
     34..67      +  protein_bind   FRT (minimal): supports FLP-mediated excision but not integration (Turan and Bode, 2011) FLP recombinase from the Saccharomyces cerevisiae 2μ plasmid
     83..802     +  CDS            ECFP: enhanced CFP mammalian codon-optimized
    810..893     +  CDS            large T antigen (fragment): large T antigen from SV40 (simian virus 40)
    916..1050    +  polyA_signal   SV40 poly(A) signal: SV40 polyadenylation signal
   1052..1085    +  protein_bind   FRT (minimal): supports FLP-mediated excision but not integration (Turan and Bode, 2011) FLP recombinase from the Saccharomyces cerevisiae 2μ plasmid
   1112..1831    +  CDS            EYFP: enhanced YFP mammalian codon-optimized
   1855..1929    +  CDS            small t antigen (fragment): SV40 (simian virus 40) small t antigen
   1931..1996    +  intron         small t intron: SV40 (simian virus 40) small t antigen intron
   2043..2177    -  polyA_signal   SV40 poly(A) signal: SV40 polyadenylation signal
   2200..2283    -  CDS            large T antigen (fragment): large T antigen from SV40 (simian virus 40)
   2331..2349    -  promoter       T3 promoter: promoter for bacteriophage T3 RNA polymerase
   2394..2410    -  protein_bind   lac operator: The lac repressor binds to the lac operator to inhibit transcription in E. coli. This inhibition can be relieved by adding lactose or isopropyl-β-D-thiogalactopyranoside (IPTG). lac repressor encoded by lacI
   2418..2448    -  promoter       lac promoter: promoter for the E. coli lac operon
   2463..2484    -  protein_bind   CAP binding site: CAP binding activates transcription in the presence of cAMP. E. coli catabolite activator protein
   2497..2589    -  CDS            lacI (fragment): lac repressor; lacI; The lac repressor binds to the lac operator to inhibit transcription in E. coli. This inhibition can be relieved by adding lactose or isopropyl-β-D-thiogalactopyranoside (IPTG).
   2772..3360    -  rep_origin     ori: high-copy-number ColE1/pMB1/pBR322/pUC origin of replication
   3531..4391    -  CDS            AmpR: β-lactamase; bla; confers resistance to ampicillin, carbenicillin, and related antibiotics
   4392..4496    -  promoter       AmpR promoter: bla
   4549..4977    -  rep_origin     f1 ori (sequence partly withheld): f1 bacteriophage origin of replication; arrow indicates direction of (+) strand synthesis
   4982..5048    -  CDS            lacZα (fragment): LacZα fragment of β-galactosidase; lacZ fragment
   5065..6049    +  promoter       CMV IE94 promoter: enhancer/promoter region of simian cytomegalovirus major immediate early transcription unit IE94
