[The description below was written by a language model from this plasmid's Addgene catalogue record and pLannotate feature annotations shown in this document.]
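Description:
LCMV:ECFP(FRT)EYFP is a FLP recombinase reporter plasmid built on the pCS2+ expression backbone, catalogued as a mammalian expression and FLP/FRT vector. The associated publication concerns lineage tagging in transgenic Xenopus. The plasmid is propagated in E. coli at high copy from a ColE1/pUC-type origin and selected with ampicillin through the β-lactamase gene. An f1 phage origin and remnants of the lac region (lac promoter and operator, lacZα and lacI fragments) are also present, along with a T3 promoter downstream of the insert. The annotated full sequence is about 6 kb, broadly in line with the listed backbone and insert sizes.

The payload of about 2.2 kb sits directly downstream of the simian cytomegalovirus IE94 enhancer/promoter, which drives strong, broadly active transcription in vertebrate cells. The first unit is an ECFP coding sequence followed by an SV40 polyadenylation signal, and the whole unit is flanked by two minimal FRT sites in the same orientation. Downstream lies an EYFP coding sequence, followed by SV40 small t intron sequence and a further annotated SV40 poly(A) element from the backbone. In the unrecombined state, transcripts terminate after ECFP, so cells fluoresce blue and EYFP is not expressed. When FLP is present, recombination between the direct-repeat FRT sites excises the ECFP-poly(A) cassette and places EYFP under the promoter. This irreversibly switches the cell and its descendants to yellow fluorescence. The minimal FRT variant supports excision but not integration. As the depositor notes, the construct serves as a blue-to-yellow indicator of FLP activity, suited to testing recombinase function and marking cell lineages.
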