Addgene plasmid #31307: LCMV:ECFP(FRT)EYFP
Depositing lab: Gerhart Ryffel. Depositing organization: Universitaetsklinikum Essen. Publication: Tagging muscle cell lineages in development and tail regeneration using Cre recombinase in transgenic Xenopus. Ryffel GU, Werdien D, Turan G, Gerhards A, Goosses S, Senkel S. Nucleic Acids Res. 2003 Apr 15. 31(8):e44. 10.1093/nar/gng044 PubMed 12682379.
Backbone
  Vector backbone: pCS2+
  Backbone size w/o insert (bp): 4100
  Vector type: Mammalian Expression ; FLP/FRT
Growth in bacteria
  Bacterial resistance: Ampicillin, 100 μg/mL
  Growth temperature: 37°C
  Growth strain: DH5alpha
  Copy number: High Copy
Gene/Insert
  Gene/Insert name: ECFP(FRT)EYFP
  Insert size (bp): 2200
  Cloning method: Restriction Enzyme; 5′ cloning site HindIII (destroyed during cloning); 3′ cloning site NotI (not destroyed)
  Sequencing primers: 5′ n/a
Terms and licenses: Academic/Nonprofit Terms; Industry Terms: Not Available to Industry
Depositor comments: FLP reporter: from blue fluorescence to yellow fluorescence
How to cite: LCMV:ECFP(FRT)EYFP was a gift from Gerhart Ryffel (Addgene plasmid # 31307 ; http://n2t.net/addgene:31307 ; RRID:Addgene_31307)
