>Addgene plasmid #31307 | LCMV:ECFP(FRT)EYFP | addgene partial sequence | sequence record 37047 | YFP-rev
CTAGGTGCAGGCAGGGCGCTGCCGGTGGTGCAGATGAACTTCAGGGTCAGCTTGCCGTAGGTGGCATCGC
CCTCGCCCTCGCCGGACACGCTGAACTTGTGGCCGTTTACGTCGCCGTCCAGCTCGACCAGGATGGGCAC
CACCCCGGTGAACAGCTCCTCGCCCTTGCTCACCATGGTGGCGATGGATCTCCTAGGCCCGGGAAGTTCC
TATACTTTCTAGAGAATAGGAACTTCGGATCCAGACATGATAAGATACATTGATGAGTTTGGACAAACCA
CAACTAGAATGCAGTGAAAAAAATGCTTTATTTGTGAAATTTGTGATGCTATTGCTTTATTTGTAACCAT
TATAAGCTGCAATAAACAAGTTAACAACAACAATTGCATTCATTTTATGTTTCAGGTTCAGGGGGAGGTG
TGGGAGGTTTTTTAAAGCAAGTAAAACCTCTACAAATGTGGTATGGCTGATTATGATCCTCTAGATTACT
TGTACAGCTCGTCCATGCCGAGAGTGATCCCGGCGGCGGTCACGAACTCCAGCAGGACCATGTGATCGCG
CTTCTCGTTGGGGTCTTTGCTCAGGGCGGACTGGGTGCTCAGGTAGTGGTTGTCGGGCAGCAGCACGGGG
CCGTCGCCGATGGGGGTGTTCTGCTGGTAGTGGTCGGCGAGCTGCACGCTGCCGTCCTCGATGTTGTGGC
GGATCTTGAAGTTGGCCTTGATGCCGTTCTTCTGCTTGTCGGCGGTGATATAGACGTTGTGGCTGATGTA
GTTGTACTCCAGCTTGTGCCCCAGGATGTTGCCGTCCTCCTTGAAGTCGATGCCCTTCAGCTCGATGCGG
TTCACCAGGGTGTCGCCCTCGAACTTCACCTCGGCGCGGGTCTTGTAGTTCCG
